>Addgene plasmid #206407 | pEGFP-N3-hARL1(Q71L) | addgene full sequence | sequence record 410870 | Addgene NGS Result
TAGTAATCAATTACGGGGTCATTAGTTCATAGCCCATATATGGAGTTCCGCGTTACATAACTTACGGTAA
ATGGCCCGCCTGGCTGACCGCCCAACGACCCCCGCCCATTGACGTCAATAATGACGTATGTTCCCATAGT
AACGCCAATAGGGACTTTCCATTGACGTCAATGGGTGGAGTATTTACGGTAAACTGCCCACTTGGCAGTA
CATCAAGTGTATCATATGCCAAGTACGCCCCCTATTGACGTCAATGACGGTAAATGGCCCGCCTGGCATT
ATGCCCAGTACATGACCTTATGGGACTTTCCTACTTGGCAGTACATCTACGTATTAGTCATCGCTATTAC
CATGGTGATGCGGTTTTGGCAGTACATCAATGGGCGTGGATAGCGGTTTGACTCACGGGGATTTCCAAGT
CTCCACCCCATTGACGTCAATGGGAGTTTGTTTTGGCACCAAAATCAACGGGACTTTCCAAAATGTCGTA
ACAACTCCGCCCCATTGACGCAAATGGGCGGTAGGCGTGTACGGTGGGAGGTCTATATAAGCAGAGCTGG
TTTAGTGAACCGTCAGATCCGCTAGCGCTACCGGACTCAGATCCGCCGCCATGGGTGGCTTTTTCTCAAG
TATATTTTCCAGTCTGTTTGGAACTCGGGAAATGAGAATTTTAATTTTGGGATTAGATGGAGCAGGAAAA
ACCACAATTTTGTACAGATTACAAGTGGGAGAAGTTGTTACTACTATACCTACCATTGGATTTAATGTAG
AGACGGTGACGTACAAAAACCTTAAATTCCAAGTCTGGGATTTAGGAGGACTGACAAGTATCAGGCCATA
CTGGAGATGTTACTATTCAAACACAGATGCAGTCATTTATGTAGTAGACAGTTGTGACCGAGACCGAATT
GGCATTTCCAAATCAGAGTTAGTTGCCATGTTGGAGGAAGAAGAGCTGAGAAAAGCCATTTTAGTGGTGT
TTGCAAATAAACAGGACATGGAACAGGCCATGACTTCCTCAGAGATGGCAAATTCACTTGGGTTACCTGC
CTTGAAGGACCGAAAATGGCAGATATTCAAAACGTCAGCAACCAAAGGCACCGGCCTTGATGAGGCAATG
GAATGGTTAGTTGAAACATTAAAAAGCAGACAGCTCGACGGTACCGCGGGCCCGGGATCCATCGCCACCA
TGGTGAGCAAGGGCGAGGAGCTGTTCACCGGGGTGGTGCCCATCCTGGTCGAGCTGGACGGCGACGTAAA
CGGCCACAAGTTCAGCGTGTCCGGCGAGGGCGAGGGCGATGCCACCTACGGCAAGCTGACCCTGAAGTTC
ATCTGCACCACCGGCAAGCTGCCCGTGCCCTGGCCCACCCTCGTGACCACCCTGACCTACGGCGTGCAGT
GCTTCAGCCGCTACCCCGACCACATGAAGCAGCACGACTTCTTCAAGTCCGCCATGCCCGAAGGCTACGT
CCAGGAGCGCACCATCTTCTTCAAGGACGACGGCAACTACAAGACCCGCGCCGAGGTGAAGTTCGAGGGC
GACACCCTGGTGAACCGCATCGAGCTGAAGGGCATCGACTTCAAGGAGGACGGCAACATCCTGGGGCACA
AGCTGGAGTACAACTACAACAGCCACAACGTCTATATCATGGCCGACAAGCAGAAGAACGGCATCAAGGT
GAACTTCAAGATCCGCCACAACATCGAGGACGGCAGCGTGCAGCTCGCCGACCACTACCAGCAGAACACC
CCCATCGGCGACGGCCCCGTGCTGCTGCCCGACAACCACTACCTGAGCACCCAGTCCGCCCTGAGCAAAG
ACCCCAACGAGAAGCGCGATCACATGGTCCTGCTGGAGTTCGTGACCGCCGCCGGGATCACTCTCGGCAT
GGACGAGCTGTACAAGTAAAGCGGCCGCGACTCTAGATCATAATCAGCCATACCACATTTGTAGAGGTTT
TACTTGCTTTAAAAAACCTCCCACACCTCCCCCTGAACCTGAAACATAAAATGAATGCAATTGTTGTTGT
TAACTTGTTTATTGCAGCTTATAATGGTTACAAATAAAGCAATAGCATCACAAATTTCACAAATAAAGCA
TTTTTTTCACTGCATTCTAGTTGTGGTTTGTCCAAACTCATCAATGTATCTTAAGGCGTAAATTGTAAGC
GTTAATATTTTGTTAAAATTCGCGTTAAATTTTTGTTAAATCAGCTCATTTTTTAACCAATAGGCCGAAA
TCGGCAAAATCCCTTATAAATCAAAAGAATAGACCGAGATAGGGT
[37 nt withheld, positions 2286-2322]
AAAGAACGTGGACTCCAACGTCAAAGG
[49 nt withheld, positions 2350-2398]
T
[91 nt withheld, positions 2400-2490]
G
[124 nt withheld, positions 2492-2615]
CAGGTGGCACTTTTCGGGGAAATGTGCGCGGAACCCCTATTTGTTTATTTTTCTAAATACATTCAAATAT
GTATCCGCTCATGAGACAATAACCCTGATAAATGCTTCAATAATATTGAAAAAGGAAGAGTCCTGAGGCG
GAAAGAACCAGCTGTGGAATGTGTGTCAGTTAGGGTGTGGAAAGTCCCCAGGCTCCCCAGCAGGCAGAAG
TATGCAAAGCATGCATCTCAATTAGTCAGCAACCAGGTGTGGAAAGTCCCCAGGCTCCCCAGCAGGCAGA
AGTATGCAAAGCATGCATCTCAATTAGTCAGCAACCATAGTCCCGCCCCTAACTCCGCCCATCCCGCCCC
TAACTCCGCCCAGTTCCGCCCATTCTCCGCCCCATGGCTGACTAATTTTTTTTATTTATGCAGAGGCCGA
GGCCGCCTCGGCCTCTGAGCTATTCCAGAAGTAGTGAGGAGGCTTTTTTGGAGGCCTAGGCTTTTGCAAA
GATCGATCAAGAGACAGGATGAGGATCGTTTCGCATGATTGAACAAGATGGATTGCACGCAGGTTCTCCG
GCCGCTTGGGTGGAGAGGCTATTCGGCTATGACTGGGCACAACAGACAATCGGCTGCTCTGATGCCGCCG
TGTTCCGGCTGTCAGCGCAGGGGCGCCCGGTTCTTTTTGTCAAGACCGACCTGTCCGGTGCCCTGAATGA
ACTGCAAGACGAGGCAGCGCGGCTATCGTGGCTGGCCACGACGGGCGTTCCTTGCGCAGCTGTGCTCGAC
GTTGTCACTGAAGCGGGAAGGGACTGGCTGCTATTGGGCGAAGTGCCGGGGCAGGATCTCCTGTCATCTC
ACCTTGCTCCTGCCGAGAAAGTATCCATCATGGCTGATGCAATGCGGCGGCTGCATACGCTTGATCCGGC
TACCTGCCCATTCGACCACCAAGCGAAACATCGCATCGAGCGAGCACGTACTCGGATGGAAGCCGGTCTT
GTCGATCAGGATGATCTGGACGAAGAGCATCAGGGGCTCGCGCCAGCCGAACTGTTCGCCAGGCTCAAGG
CGAGCATGCCCGACGGCGAGGATCTCGTCGTGACCCATGGCGATGCCTGCTTGCCGAATATCATGGTGGA
AAATGGCCGCTTTTCTGGATTCATCGACTGTGGCCGGCTGGGTGTGGCGGACCGCTATCAGGACATAGCG
TTGGCTACCCGTGATATTGCTGAAGAGCTTGGCGGCGAATGGGCTGACCGCTTCCTCGTGCTTTACGGTA
TCGCCGCTCCCGATTCGCAGCGCATCGCCTTCTATCGCCTTCTTGACGAGTTCTTCTGAGCGGGACTCTG
GGGTTCGAAATGACCGACCAAGCGACGCCCAACCTGCCATCACGAGATTTCGATTCCACCGCCGCCTTCT
ATGAAAGGTTGGGCTTCGGAATCGTTTTCCGGGACGCCGGCTGGATGATCCTCCAGCGCGGGGATCTCAT
GCTGGAGTTCTTCGCCCACCCTAGGGGGAGGCTAACTGAAACACGGAAGGAGACAATACCGGAAGGAACC
CGCGCTATGACGGCAATAAAAAGACAGAATAAAACGCACGGTGTTGGGTCGTTTGTTCATAAACGCGGGG
TTCGGTCCCAGGGCTGGCACTCTGTCGATACCCCACCGAGACCCCATTGGGGCCAATACGCCCGCGTTTC
TTCCTTTTCCCCACCCCACCCCCCAAGTTCGGGTGAAGGCCCAGGGCTCGCAGCCAACGTCGGGGCGGCA
GGCCCTGCCATAGCCTCAGGTTACTCATATATACTTTAGATTGATTTAAAACTTCATTTTTAATTTAAAA
GGATCTAGGTGAAGATCCTTTTTGATAATCTCATGACCAAAATCCCTTAACGTGAGTTTTCGTTCCACTG
AGCGTCAGACCCCGTAGAAAAGATCAAAGGATCTTCTTGAGATCCTTTTTTTCTGCGCGTAATCTGCTGC
TTGCAAACAAAAAAACCACCGCTACCAGCGGTGGTTTGTTTGCCGGATCAAGAGCTACCAACTCTTTTTC
CGAAGGTAACTGGCTTCAGCAGAGCGCAGATACCAAATACTGTTCTTCTAGTGTAGCCGTAGTTAGGCCA
CCACTTCAAGAACTCTGTAGCACCGCCTACATACCTCGCTCTGCTAATCCTGTTACCAGTGGCTGCTGCC
AGTGGCGATAAGTCGTGTCTTACCGGGTTGGACTCAAGACGATAGTTACCGGATAAGGCGCAGCGGTCGG
GCTGAACGGGGGGTTCGTGCACACAGCCCAGCTTGGAGCGAACGACCTACACCGAACTGAGATACCTACA
GCGTGAGCTATGAGAAAGCGCCACGCTTCCCGAAGGGAGAAAGGCGGACAGGTATCCGGTAAGCGGCAGG
GTCGGAACAGGAGAGCGCACGAGGGAGCTTCCAGGGGGAAACGCCTGGTATCTTTATAGTCCTGTCGGGT
TTCGCCACCTCTGACTTGAGCGTCGATTTTTGTGATGCTCGTCAGGGGGGCGGAGCCTATGGAAAAACGC
CAGCAACGCGGCCTTTTTACGGTTCCTGGCCTTTTGCTGGCCTTTTGCTCACATGTTCTTTCCTGCGTTA
TCCCCTGATTCTGTGGATAACCGTATTACCGCCATGCATTAGTTATTAA
Features (pLannotate 1.2.2; 16 found; start..end, strand, type, name):
     51..354     +  enhancer       CMV enhancer: human cytomegalovirus immediate early enhancer
    355..558     +  promoter       CMV promoter: human cytomegalovirus (CMV) immediate early promoter
    581..603     +  misc_feature   MCS (fragment): multiple cloning site
    611..1153    +  CDS            ARL1: ARL1_HUMAN - Experimental evidence at protein level: Swiss-Prot protein existence level 1. GTP-binding protein that recruits several effectors, such as golgins, arfaptins and Arf-GEFs to the trans-Golgi network, and modulates their functions at the Golgi complex (PubMed:9624189, PubMed:21239483, PubMed:27436755, PubMed:22679020, PubMed:27373159). Plays thereby a role in a wide range of fundamental cellular processes, including cell polarity, innate immunity, or protein secretion mediated by arfaptins, which were shown to play a role in maintaining insulin secretion from pancreatic beta cells (
   1155..1180    +  misc_feature   MCS (fragment): multiple cloning site
   1190..1909    +  CDS            EGFP: the original enhanced GFP (Yang et al., 1996) mammalian codon-optimized
   1926..2009    +  CDS            large T antigen (fragment): large T antigen from SV40 (simian virus 40)
   2032..2153    +  polyA_signal   SV40 poly(A) signal: SV40 polyadenylation signal
   2187..2615    -  rep_origin     f1 ori (sequence partly withheld): f1 bacteriophage origin of replication; arrow indicates direction of (+) strand synthesis
   2642..2746    +  promoter       AmpR promoter: bla
   2748..3105    +  promoter       SV40 promoter: SV40 enhancer and early promoter
   3140..3934    +  CDS            NeoR/KanR: aminoglycoside phosphotransferase from Tn5; aph(3')-II (or nptII); confers resistance to neomycin, kanamycin, and G418 (Geneticin®)
   3955..4107    +  CDS            ble (fragment): BLE_KLEPN - Experimental evidence at protein level: Swiss-Prot protein existence level 1. Binding protein with a strong affinity to the bleomycin family of antibiotics. Binds to CL990; an antimitotic-antibiotic compound. From Klebsiella pneumoniae.
   4166..4213    +  polyA_signal   HSV TK poly(A) signal: herpes simplex virus thymidine kinase polyadenylation signal (Cole and Stacy, 1985)
   4304..4320    -  polyA_signal   bGH poly(A) signal (fragment): bovine growth hormone polyadenylation signal
   4542..5130    +  rep_origin     ori: high-copy-number ColE1/pMB1/pBR322/pUC origin of replication
