[The description below was written by a language model from this plasmid's Addgene catalogue record and pLannotate feature annotations shown in this document.]
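Description:
pEGFP-N3-hARL1(Q71L) is a mammalian expression plasmid of about 5.25 kb built on the pEGFP-N3 backbone, designed to produce human ARL1 (ADP-ribosylation factor-like protein 1) carrying the Q71L substitution as a fusion with EGFP at its C terminus. The ARL1 coding sequence sits between remnants of the multiple cloning site, directly downstream of the human cytomegalovirus immediate early enhancer and promoter and upstream of the mammalian codon-optimized EGFP coding sequence. The transcript is terminated by the SV40 polyadenylation signal. The insert was introduced by restriction cloning, although the record does not specify the sites used.

The plasmid is maintained at high copy in E. coli through a ColE1/pUC-type origin and selected with kanamycin. The Tn5 NeoR/KanR aminoglycoside phosphotransferase gene is preceded by both a bacterial (bla) promoter and the SV40 enhancer/early promoter and followed by the HSV TK polyadenylation signal, so the same marker gives kanamycin resistance in bacteria and can support G418 selection in transfected mammalian cells. An f1 origin is also present, which allows single-stranded DNA production. The short annotated fragments of large T antigen, ble and the bGH poly(A) signal are most likely incidental backbone matches rather than functional elements.

ARL1 is a small GTP-binding protein that recruits effectors such as golgins, arfaptins and Arf-GEFs to the trans-Golgi network. In Arf-family GTPases, a glutamine-to-leucine change at this position is generally used to impair GTP hydrolysis and hold the protein in its active form, although the record itself does not state this. The associated publication concerns post-Golgi membrane trafficking, so the construct fits fluorescence-based studies of ARL1 localization and function in mammalian cells.
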