Addgene plasmid #206407: pEGFP-N3-hARL1(Q71L)
Purpose: Mammalian expression of hARL1(Q71L)
Depositing lab: Kazuhisa Nakayama & Hye-Won Shin. Depositing organization: Kyoto University, Graduate School of Pharmaceutical Sciences. Publication: Roles of ARFRP1 (ADP-ribosylation factor-related protein 1) in post-Golgi membrane trafficking. Shin HW, Kobayashi H, Kitamura M, Waguri S, Suganuma T, Uchiyama Y, Nakayama K. J Cell Sci. 2005 Sep 1;118(Pt 17):4039-48. doi: 10.1242/jcs.02524. PubMed 16129887.
Backbone
  Vector backbone: pEGFP-N3
  Vector type: Mammalian Expression
Growth in bacteria
  Bacterial resistance: Kanamycin, 50 μg/mL
  Growth temperature: 37°C
  Growth strain: DH5alpha
  Copy number: High Copy
Gene/Insert
  Gene/Insert name: ARL1
  Species: H. sapiens (human)
  Mutation: Q71L
  Entrez Gene: ARL1 (a.k.a. ARFL1)
  Tag / fusion protein: EGFP (C terminal on backbone)
  Cloning method: Restriction Enzyme; 5′ cloning site unknown (unknown if destroyed)
Terms and licenses: Academic/Nonprofit Terms; Industry Terms: Not Available to Industry
How to cite: pEGFP-N3-hARL1(Q71L) was a gift from Kazuhisa Nakayama & Hye-Won Shin (Addgene plasmid # 206407 ; http://n2t.net/addgene:206407 ; RRID:Addgene_206407)
